>Addgene plasmid #163194 | A0A0K3BPM4 | depositor full sequence | sequence record 316261 | Full Sequence
CACCACCACCACCACCACTGAGATCCGGCTGCTAACAAAGCCCGAAAGGAAGCTGAGTTGGCTGCTGCCA
CCGCTGAGCAATAACTAGCATAACCCCTTGGGGCCTCTAAACGGGTCTTGAGGGGTTTTTTGCTGAAAGG
AGGAACTATATCCGGATTGGCGAATGGG
[124 nt withheld, positions 169-292]
C
[91 nt withheld, positions 294-384]
A
[49 nt withheld, positions 386-434]
CCTTTGACGTTGGAGTCCACGTTCTTT
[37 nt withheld, positions 462-498]
ACCCTATCTCGGTCTATTCTTTTGATTTATAAGGGATTTTGCCGATTTCGGCCTATTGGTTAAAAAATGA
GCTGATTTAACAAAAATTTAACGCGAATTTTAACAAAATATTAACGTTTACAATTTCAGGTGGCACTTTT
CGGGGAAATGTGCGCGGAACCCCTATTTGTTTATTTTTCTAAATACATTCAAATATGTATCCGCTCATGA
GACAATAACCCTGATAAATGCTTCAATAATATTGAAAAAGGAAGAGTATGAGTATTCAACATTTCCGTGT
CGCCCTTATTCCCTTTTTTGCGGCATTTTGCCTTCCTGTTTTTGCTCACCCAGAAACGCTGGTGAAAGTA
AAAGATGCTGAAGATCAGTTGGGTGCACGAGTGGGTTACATCGAACTGGATCTCAACAGCGGTAAGATCC
TTGAGAGTTTTCGCCCCGAAGAACGTTTTCCAATGATGAGCACTTTTAAAGTTCTGCTATGTGGCGCGGT
ATTATCCCGTATTGACGCCGGGCAAGAGCAACTCGGTCGCCGCATACACTATTCTCAGAATGACTTGGTT
GAGTACTCACCAGTCACAGAAAAGCATCTTACGGATGGCATGACAGTAAGAGAATTATGCAGTGCTGCCA
TAACCATGAGTGATAACACTGCGGCCAACTTACTTCTGACAACGATCGGAGGACCGAAGGAGCTAACCGC
TTTTTTGCACAACATGGGGGATCATGTAACTCGCCTTGATCGTTGGGAACCGGAGCTGAATGAAGCCATA
CCAAACGACGAGCGTGACACCACGATGCCTGCAGCAATGGCAACAACGTTGCGCAAACTATTAACTGGCG
AACTACTTACTCTAGCTTCCCGGCAACAATTAATAGACTGGATGGAGGCGGATAAAGTTGCAGGACCACT
TCTGCGCTCGGCCCTTCCGGCTGGCTGGTTTATTGCTGATAAATCTGGAGCCGGTGAGCGTGGGTCTCGC
GGTATCATTGCAGCACTGGGGCCAGATGGTAAGCCCTCCCGTATCGTAGTTATCTACACGACGGGGAGTC
AGGCAACTATGGATGAACGAAATAGACAGATCGCTGAGATAGGTGCCTCACTGATTAAGCATTGGTAACT
GTCAGACCAAGTTTACTCATATATACTTTAGATTGATTTAAAACTTCATTTTTAATTTAAAAGGATCTAG
GTGAAGATCCTTTTTGATAATCTCATGACCAAAATCCCTTAACGTGAGTTTTCGTTCCACTGAGCGTCAG
ACCCCGTAGAAAAGATCAAAGGATCTTCTTGAGATCCTTTTTTTCTGCGCGTAATCTGCTGCTTGCAAAC
AAAAAAACCACCGCTACCAGCGGTGGTTTGTTTGCCGGATCAAGAGCTACCAACTCTTTTTCCGAAGGTA
ACTGGCTTCAGCAGAGCGCAGATACCAAATACTGTCCTTCTAGTGTAGCCGTAGTTAGGCCACCACTTCA
AGAACTCTGTAGCACCGCCTACATACCTCGCTCTGCTAATCCTGTTACCAGTGGCTGCTGCCAGTGGCGA
TAAGTCGTGTCTTACCGGGTTGGACTCAAGACGATAGTTACCGGATAAGGCGCAGCGGTCGGGCTGAACG
GGGGGTTCGTGCACACAGCCCAGCTTGGAGCGAACGACCTACACCGAACTGAGATACCTACAGCGTGAGC
TATGAGAAAGCGCCACGCTTCCCGAAGGGAGAAAGGCGGACAGGTATCCGGTAAGCGGCAGGGTCGGAAC
AGGAGAGCGCACGAGGGAGCTTCCAGGGGGAAACGCCTGGTATCTTTATAGTCCTGTCGGGTTTCGCCAC
CTCTGACTTGAGCGTCGATTTTTGTGATGCTCGTCAGGGGGGCGGAGCCTATGGAAAAACGCCAGCAACG
CGGCCTTTTTACGGTTCCTGGCCTTTTGCTGGCCTTTTGCTCACATGTTCTTTCCTGCGTTATCCCCTGA
TTCTGTGGATAACCGTATTACCGCCTTTGAGTGAGCTGATACCGCTCGCCGCAGCCGAACGACCGAGCGC
AGCGAGTCAGTGAGCGAGGAAGCGGAAGAGCGCCTGATGCGGTATTTTCTCCTTACGCATCTGTGCGGTA
TTTCACACCGCATATATGGTGCACTCTCAGTACAATCTGCTCTGATGCCGCATAGTTAAGCCAGTATACA
CTCCGCTATCGCTACGTGACTGGGTCATGGCTGCGCCCCGACACCCGCCAACACCCGCTGACGCGCCCTG
ACGGGCTTGTCTGCTCCCGGCATCCGCTTACAGACAAGCTGTGACCGTCTCCGGGAGCTGCATGTGTCAG
AGGTTTTCACCGTCATCACCGAAACGCGCGAGGCAGCTGCGGTAAAGCTCATCAGCGTGGTCGTGAAGCG
ATTCACAGATGTCTGCCTGTTCATCCGCGTCCAGCTCGTTGAGTTTCTCCAGAAGCGTTAATGTCTGGCT
TCTGATAAAGCGGGCCATGTTAAGGGCGGTTTTTTCCTGTTTGGTCACTGATGCCTCCGTGTAAGGGGGA
TTTCTGTTCATGGGGGTAATGATACCGATGAAACGAGAGAGGATGCTCACGATACGGGTTACTGATGATG
AACATGCCCGGTTACTGGAACGTTGTGAGGGTAAACAACTGGCGGTATGGATGCGGCGGGACCAGAGAAA
AATCACTCAGGGTCAATGCCAGCGCTTCGTTAATACAGATGTAGGTGTTCCACAGGGTAGCCAGCAGCAT
CCTGCGATGCAGATCCGGAACATAATGGTGCAGGGCGCTGACTTCCGCGTTTCCAGACTTTACGAAACAC
GGAAACCGAAGACCATTCATGTTGTTGCTCAGGTCGCAGACGTTTTGCAGCAGCAGTCGCTTCACGTTCG
CTCGCGTATCGGTGATTCATTCTGCTAACCAGTAAGGCAACCCCGCCAGCCTAGCCGGGTCCTCAACGAC
AGGAGCACGATCATGCGCACCCGTGGGGCCGCCATGCCGGCGATAATGGCCTGCTTCTCGCCGAAACGTT
TGGTGGCGGGACCAGTGACGAAGGCTTGAGCGAGGGCGTGCAAGATTCCGAATACCGCAAGCGACAGGCC
GATCATCGTCGCGCTCCAGCGAAAGCGGTCCTCGCCGAAAATGACCCAGAGCGCTGCCGGCACCTGTCCT
ACGAGTTGCATGATAAAGAAGACAGTCATAAGTGCGGCGACGATAGTCATGCCCCGCGCCCACCGGAAGG
AGCTGACTGGGTTGAAGGCTCTCAAGGGCATCGGTCGAGATCCCGGTGCCTAATGAGTGAGCTAACTTAC
ATTAATTGCGTTGCGCTCACTGCCCGCTTTCCAGTCGGGAAACCTGTCGTGCCAGCTGCATTAATGAATC
GGCCAACGCGCGGGGAGAGGCGGTTTGCGTATTGGGCGCCAGGGTGGTTTTTCTTTTCACCAGTGAGACG
GGCAACAGCTGATTGCCCTTCACCGCCTGGCCCTGAGAGAGTTGCAGCAAGCGGTCCACGCTGGTTTGCC
CCAGCAGGCGAAAATCCTGTTTGATGGTGGTTAACGGCGGGATATAACATGAGCTGTCTTCGGTATCGTC
GTATCCCACTACCGAGATATCCGCACCAACGCGCAGCCCGGACTCGGTAATGGCGCGCATTGCGCCCAGC
GCCATCTGATCGTTGGCAACCAGCATCGCAGTGGGAACGATGCCCTCATTCAGCATTTGCATGGTTTGTT
GAAAACCGGACATGGCACTCCAGTCGCCTTCCCGTTCCGCTATCGGCTGAATTTGATTGCGAGTGAGATA
TTTATGCCAGCCAGCCAGACGCAGACGCGCCGAGACAGAACTTAATGGGCCCGCTAACAGCGCGATTTGC
TGGTGACCCAATGCGACCAGATGCTCCACGCCCAGTCGCGTACCGTCTTCATGGGAGAAAATAATACTGT
TGATGGGTGTCTGGTCAGAGACATCAAGAAATAACGCCGGAACATTAGTGCAGGCAGCTTCCACAGCAAT
GGCATCCTGGTCATCCAGCGGATAGTTAATGATCAGCCCACTGACGCGTTGCGCGAGAAGATTGTGCACC
GCCGCTTTACAGGCTTCGACGCCGCTTCGTTCTACCATCGACACCACCACGCTGGCACCCAGTTGATCGG
CGCGAGATTTAATCGCCGCGACAATTTGCGACGGCGCGTGCAGGGCCAGACTGGAGGTGGCAACGCCAAT
CAGCAACGACTGTTTGCCCGCCAGTTGTTGTGCCACGCGGTTGGGAATGTAATTCAGCTCCGCCATCGCC
GCTTCCACTTTTTCCCGCGTTTTCGCAGAAACGTGGCTGGCCTGGTTCACCACGCGGGAAACGGTCTGAT
AAGAGACACCGGCATACTCTGCGACATCGTATAACGTTACTGGTTTCACATTCACCACCCTGAATTGACT
CTCTTCCGGGCGCTATCATGCCATACCGCGAAAGGTTTTGCGCCATTCGATGGTGTCCGGGATCTCGACG
CTCTCCCTTATGCGACTCCTGCATTAGGAAGCAGCCCAGTAGTAGGTTGAGGCCGTTGAGCACCGCCGCC
GCAAGGAATGGTGCATGCAAGGAGATGGCGCCCAACAGTCCCCCGGCCACGGGGCCTGCCACCATACCCA
CGCCGAAACAAGCGCTCATGAGCCCGAAGTGGCGAGCCCGATCTTCCCCATCGGTGATGTCGGCGATATA
GGCGCCAGCAACCGCACCTGTGGCGCCGGTGATGCCGGCCACGATGCGTCCGGCGTAGAGGATCGAGATC
TCGATCCCGCGAAATTAATACGACTCACTATAGGGGAATTGTGAGCGGATAACAATTCCCCTCTAGAAAT
AATTTTGTTTAACTTTAAGAAGGAGATATACATATGGCCCTCGCACCAGCTAGAATGAGCGGACTCCGTG
CTACCGGTAGAAACCCTTCTCCATTTGACGCTGAACTTATTGCCTACTATGACGACTTGCTGGCTCAGTT
TGGAATGACTGTTGACGAAAGGCTTTTGGCAGACGGTCGAAACATTGGCCATACTGAGCTCGCCGAAACG
GTCACAAGAGGATTCGGTGCTGCAAGGCCTGATTTAATACTTTTAGCTTACGCCATCCCTGACCTTCATC
CATTGCGTACAGTCTCCGCTTATGTTAATCATCTGTTGGGCGGGCAGGCTCGATCAATGGCCATCTCGGA
GCAGGGCCTTAGGGCTCCATATACTGCATTGAGAGTTGCTGATGCAGCACACCGTGGTGGTGGTTGTGAC
CAAGCACTAATATTAGTTCTTGAGCAAACCACACTCCCATATAGAGATCCTCTTGTCCACGATACTCCAT
TGTCCGACACTGCTGTAGCTCTTTTGTTGGAACCAGCCGACACGGCTGGATGGCAGAGGCCATGGTCTGG
AACACCTGACCAGCTTACAGCCATGATCGATGAATCTGATGGTTGCCTAGTAGTCGCAGGGCCGTGGGTC
CGAACTGATCGTTCAGCAAACGTGCATAGGTGTGCTGAAGGTACTTACTGCACCTCTGTTTGGTTAGCCT
TAGCCGAAAATCACCATCGTTGGAGAGATCAGTACACTTCCATCCTCTTGGCTGATGTGGACCCAAGAAC
CGGACACGCACACGCAGTCAGATTAGAAGTCTCTGCCGCCGCTGCTCTAGAACACCACCATCAC
Features (pLannotate 1.2.2; 18 found; start..end, strand, type, name):
     28..77      +  CDS            SET1 (fragment): solubility-enhancement tag derived from T7 phage gene 10B
     85..132     +  terminator     T7 terminator: transcription terminator for bacteriophage T7 RNA polymerase
    169..624     +  rep_origin     f1 ori (sequence partly withheld): f1 bacteriophage origin of replication; arrow indicates direction of (+) strand synthesis
    651..755     +  promoter       AmpR promoter: bla
    756..1616    +  CDS            AmpR: β-lactamase; bla; confers resistance to ampicillin, carbenicillin, and related antibiotics
   1787..2375    +  rep_origin     ori: high-copy-number ColE1/pMB1/pBR322/pUC origin of replication
   2561..2703    -  misc_feature   bom: basis of mobility region from pBR322
   2805..2996    -  CDS            rop: Rop protein, which maintains plasmids at low copy number; rop
   3013..3393    +  CDS            YPB1_ECOLX: Protein predicted: Swiss-Prot protein existence level 4. From Escherichia coli.
   3465..3756    -  CDS            TcR (fragment): tetracycline efflux protein; tet; confers resistance to tetracycline
   3771..3792    -  protein_bind   CAP binding site: CAP binding activates transcription in the presence of cAMP. E. coli catabolite activator protein
   3805..4887    -  CDS            lacI: lac repressor; lacI; The lac repressor binds to the lac operator to inhibit transcription in E. coli. This inhibition can be relieved by adding lactose or isopropyl-β-D-thiogalactopyranoside (IPTG).
   4888..4965    -  promoter       lacI promoter: lacI
   4973..5252    -  CDS            TcR (fragment): tetracycline efflux protein; tet; confers resistance to tetracycline
   5274..5292    +  promoter       T7 promoter: promoter for bacteriophage T7 RNA polymerase
   5293..5317    +  protein_bind   lac operator: The lac repressor binds to the lac operator to inhibit transcription in E. coli. This inhibition can be relieved by adding lactose or isopropyl-β-D-thiogalactopyranoside (IPTG). lac repressor encoded by lacI
   5332..5354    +  RBS            RBS: efficient ribosome binding site from bacteriophage T7 gene 10 (Olins and Rangwala, 1989)
   6151..15      +  CDS            9xHis (across the origin): 9xHis affinity tag
