[The description below was written by a language model from this plasmid's Addgene catalogue record and pLannotate feature annotations shown in this document.]
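Description:
A0A0K3BPM4 is a bacterial expression plasmid built on the pET21a(+) backbone for inducible production of a protein from Kibdelosporangium sp., named only by its UniProt identifier and described in the record as a thiolase-like domain containing protein. The 6,162 nt plasmid is propagated in E. coli under ampicillin selection (β-lactamase with its own promoter). It replicates from a ColE1/pMB1-type origin accompanied by the pBR322 bom and rop elements. The catalogue lists it as high copy, although rop normally moderates copy number. An f1 origin is also present and allows single-stranded DNA production. Short tetracycline-resistance fragments and a predicted E. coli ORF are non-functional remnants of the pBR322 lineage.

Expression follows the standard pET arrangement. A T7 promoter is followed directly by a lac operator and the strong T7 gene 10 ribosome binding site, and a T7 terminator lies downstream. The plasmid also carries lacI with its own promoter, so transcription is repressed until IPTG is added in a host that supplies T7 RNA polymerase. The insert itself was not annotated by the feature tool, but it presumably occupies the unannotated stretch between the RBS and the histidine tag, which spans the sequence origin. The catalogue lists an N-terminal T7 tag and a C-terminal 10xHis tag, whereas the annotation detects a 9xHis match and no separate T7 tag feature. A short fragment resembling a T7 gene 10B-derived solubility tag is called just before the terminator and is probably backbone sequence rather than a functional fusion. The His tag allows metal-affinity purification. The associated study tested enzyme functional annotations in the EC 1.1.3.15 class, so the plasmid was probably used to make recombinant protein for activity assays.
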