Addgene plasmid #163194: A0A0K3BPM4
Purpose: Inducible expression of UniProt identifier A0A0K3BPM4
Depositing lab: Martin Engqvist. Depositing organization: Chalmers University of Technology. Publication: Experimental and computational investigation of enzyme functional annotations uncovers misannotation in the EC 1.1.3.15 enzyme class. Rembeza E, Engqvist MKM. PLoS Comput Biol. 2021 Sep 23;17(9):e1009446. doi: 10.1371/journal.pcbi.1009446. eCollection 2021 Sep. PubMed 34555022.
Backbone
  Vector backbone: pET21a(+)
  Vector type: Bacterial Expression
Growth in bacteria
  Bacterial resistance: Ampicillin, 100 μg/mL
  Growth temperature: 37°C
  Growth strain: DH5alpha
  Copy number: High Copy
Gene/Insert
  Gene/Insert name: A0A0K3BPM4 (alt name: thiolase-like domain containing proteins)
  Species: Kibdelosporangium sp.
  Promoter: T7
  Tag / fusion protein: T7 (N terminal on backbone); 10xHis (C terminal on backbone)
  Cloning method: Unknown
  Sequencing primers: 5′ T7; 3′ T7-term
Terms and licenses: Academic/Nonprofit Terms; Industry Terms: Not Available to Industry
Depositor comments: Insert name is a UniProt identifier
How to cite: A0A0K3BPM4 was a gift from Martin Engqvist (Addgene plasmid # 163194 ; http://n2t.net/addgene:163194 ; RRID:Addgene_163194)
