>Addgene plasmid #163194 | A0A0K3BPM4 | depositor partial sequence | sequence record 316262 | insert gene sequence
ATGGCCCTCGCACCAGCTAGAATGAGCGGACTCCGTGCTACCGGTAGAAACCCTTCTCCATTTGACGCTG
AACTTATTGCCTACTATGACGACTTGCTGGCTCAGTTTGGAATGACTGTTGACGAAAGGCTTTTGGCAGA
CGGTCGAAACATTGGCCATACTGAGCTCGCCGAAACGGTCACAAGAGGATTCGGTGCTGCAAGGCCTGAT
TTAATACTTTTAGCTTACGCCATCCCTGACCTTCATCCATTGCGTACAGTCTCCGCTTATGTTAATCATC
TGTTGGGCGGGCAGGCTCGATCAATGGCCATCTCGGAGCAGGGCCTTAGGGCTCCATATACTGCATTGAG
AGTTGCTGATGCAGCACACCGTGGTGGTGGTTGTGACCAAGCACTAATATTAGTTCTTGAGCAAACCACA
CTCCCATATAGAGATCCTCTTGTCCACGATACTCCATTGTCCGACACTGCTGTAGCTCTTTTGTTGGAAC
CAGCCGACACGGCTGGATGGCAGAGGCCATGGTCTGGAACACCTGACCAGCTTACAGCCATGATCGATGA
ATCTGATGGTTGCCTAGTAGTCGCAGGGCCGTGGGTCCGAACTGATCGTTCAGCAAACGTGCATAGGTGT
GCTGAAGGTACTTACTGCACCTCTGTTTGGTTAGCCTTAGCCGAAAATCACCATCGTTGGAGAGATCAGT
ACACTTCCATCCTCTTGGCTGATGTGGACCCAAGAACCGGACACGCACACGCAGTCAGATTAGAAGTCTC
TGCCGCCGCTGCTCTAGAACACCACCATCAC
